Addgene plasmid #66823: pDD282
Purpose: GFP^SEC^3xFlag vector with ccdB markers for cloning homology arms
Depositing lab: Bob Goldstein. Depositing organization: University of North Carolina at Chapel Hill. Publication: Streamlined Genome Engineering with a Self-Excising Drug Selection Cassette. Dickinson DJ, Pani AM, Heppert JK, Higgins CD, Goldstein B. Genetics. 2015 Jun 3. pii: genetics.115.178335. 10.1534/genetics.115.178335 PubMed 26044593.
Backbone
  Vector backbone: pUC19 (modified)
  Backbone size w/o insert (bp): 2600
  Total vector size (bp): 10500
  Modifications to backbone: Addition of ccdB markers to facilitate homology arm cloning
  Vector type: Worm Expression, Cre/Lox, CRISPR
  Selectable markers: Hygromycin
Growth in bacteria
  Bacterial resistance: Ampicillin, 100 μg/mL
  Growth temperature: 30°C
  Growth strain: NEB Turbo
  Copy number: High Copy
Gene/Insert
  Gene/Insert name: GFP-C1^SEC^3xFlag
  Species: C. elegans (nematode), Synthetic
  Insert size (bp): 6600
  Tag / fusion protein: C. elegans codon-optimized GFP; 3xFlag
  Cloning method: Gibson Cloning
  Sequencing primers: 5′ M13 Forward (tgtaaaacgacggccagt); 3′ M13 Reverse (caggaaacagctatgaccatg)
Terms and licenses: Academic/Nonprofit Terms; Industry Terms: Not Available to Industry
Depositor comments: IMPORTANT NOTE: The repeat regions in this plasmid make it susceptible to recombination. The depositing lab grows the plasmid at 30°C. You may also want to prep and digest multiple single colonies to verify that you have a clone that has not recombined. Sequence note: The full sequence is based on Addgene NGS of our stock. There may be some slight but innocuous inconsistencies with the depositor's GenBank files. One discrepancy affects the sequence of the 3' arm reverse primer (Table P1 and Figure P1) from the associated publication. The first g from the 3' end is missing:[tcacacaggaaacagctatgaccatgttat] -> [tcacacaggaaacagctatgaccatttat]
How to cite: pDD282 was a gift from Bob Goldstein (Addgene plasmid # 66823 ; http://n2t.net/addgene:66823 ; RRID:Addgene_66823)
