[The description below was written by a language model from this plasmid's Addgene catalogue record, the feature table of its GenBank file and pLannotate feature annotations shown in this document.]
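Description:
pDD282 is a repair-template parent vector for CRISPR/Cas9-triggered homologous recombination in C. elegans, built on a modified pUC19 backbone of about 10.5 kb. It replicates in E. coli from the high-copy pUC/ColE1 origin and is selected with ampicillin. The record warns that its repeated regions make it prone to recombination. Two ccdB toxin cassettes, each with an adjacent ccdA fragment, sit on either side of the insert in opposite orientations. They act as negative-selection placeholders: gene-specific 5′ and 3′ homology arms are cloned in their place by Gibson assembly, so correctly assembled clones lose the gyrase poison and can grow in standard strains.

The payload, GFP^SEC^3xFlag, is a C. elegans codon-optimized, intron-containing GFP and a 3xFlag epitope separated by a self-excising cassette (SEC) bounded by two loxP sites. Between the loxP sites the feature table shows a hygromycin resistance gene for drug selection in worms, sqt-1 collagen sequence (sqt-1 mutations can twist or otherwise alter body shape, providing a visible marker), and a Cre recombinase coding sequence followed by the tbb-2 terminator. An hsp-16.1 fragment lies upstream of Cre, consistent with heat-shock-inducible expression, although no promoters are explicitly annotated for these worm genes. After integrants are identified by hygromycin resistance, Cre expression recombines the loxP sites and removes the whole cassette. This should leave GFP and 3xFlag joined across a single residual loxP as a tag on the endogenous gene.

The accompanying 832 bp GenBank record covers only part of a sequence and annotates a TEV site, loxP and a Myc tag. TEV and Myc do not appear in the full-sequence annotation or catalogue fields, so that fragment may not correspond to this plasmid.
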