Features (pLannotate 1.2.2; 27 found; start..end, strand, type, name):
      1..154     +  CDS            lacZα (fragment): LacZα fragment of β-galactosidase; lacZ fragment
    160..259     -  misc_feature   bom (fragment): basis of mobility region from pBR322
    361..396     -  CDS            rop (fragment): Rop protein, which maintains plasmids at low copy number; rop
    491..595     +  promoter       AmpR promoter: bla
    596..1456    +  CDS            AmpR: β-lactamase; bla; confers resistance to ampicillin, carbenicillin, and related antibiotics
   1627..2215    +  rep_origin     ori: high-copy-number ColE1/pMB1/pBR322/pUC origin of replication
   2398..2490    +  CDS            lacI (fragment): lac repressor; lacI; The lac repressor binds to the lac operator to inhibit transcription in E. coli. This inhibition can be relieved by adding lactose or isopropyl-β-D-thiogalactopyranoside (IPTG).
   2503..2524    +  protein_bind   CAP binding site: CAP binding activates transcription in the presence of cAMP. E. coli catabolite activator protein
   2539..2569    +  promoter       lac promoter: promoter for the E. coli lac operon
   2577..2593    +  protein_bind   lac operator: The lac repressor binds to the lac operator to inhibit transcription in E. coli. This inhibition can be relieved by adding lactose or isopropyl-β-D-thiogalactopyranoside (IPTG). lac repressor encoded by lacI
   2726..2884    +  CDS            ccdA (fragment): CCDA_ECO57 - Also known as H, letA. Experimental evidence at protein level: Swiss-Prot protein existence level 1. Antitoxin component of a type II toxin-antitoxin (TA) system which inhibits the post-segregational killing (PSK) of plasmid-free cells, also referred to as a plasmid addiction system. Binds to and blocks the activity of CcdB; will also remove bound CcdB protein from the CcdB-GyrA complex by forming a CcdA-CcdB complex, a process termed rejuvenation. Functions as a transcriptional corepressor for the ccdAB operon, repression also requires CcdB (By similarity). From Escherichia coli
   2889..3194    +  CDS            ccdB: CcdB, a bacterial toxin that poisons DNA gyrase; ccdB; Plasmids containing the ccdB gene cannot be propagated in standard E. coli strains.
   3242..3265    -  CDS            FLAG: FLAG® epitope tag, followed by an enterokinase cleavage site
   3269..3289    -  CDS            FLAG (fragment): FLAG® epitope tag, followed by an enterokinase cleavage site
   3338..3371    -  protein_bind   loxP: Cre-mediated recombination occurs in the 8-bp core sequence (GCATACAT). Cre recombinase
   3725..3745    +  protein_bind   attB2: mutant version of attB; core recombination site for the Gateway® BP reaction BP Clonase™
   3749..4774    -  CDS            HygR: aminoglycoside phosphotransferase from E. coli; aph(4)-Ia; confers resistance to hygromycin
   4780..4800    -  protein_bind   attB1: mutant version of attB; core recombination site for the Gateway® BP reaction BP Clonase™
   5181..5231    -  CDS            hsp-16.1 (fragment): HSP11_CAEEL - Also known as hsp16-1b. Experimental evidence at transcript level: Swiss-Prot protein existence level 2. From Caenorhabditis elegans.
   5580..6710    +  CDS            cre: RECR_BPP1 - Experimental evidence at protein level: Swiss-Prot protein existence level 1. Catalyzes site-specific recombination between two 34-base- pair LOXP sites. Its role is to maintain the phage genome as a monomeric unit-copy plasmid in the lysogenic state. From Escherichia phage P1 (Bacteriophage P1).
   6719..7042    +  terminator     tbb-2 terminator: tbb-2; transcription terminator for the C. elegans tubulin beta-2 gene
   7086..7925    -  CDS            sqt-1 (fragment): SQT1_CAEEL - Also known as rol-5. Protein inferred from homology: Swiss-Prot protein existence level 3. Nematode cuticles are composed largely of collagen-like proteins. The cuticle functions both as an exoskeleton and as a barrier to protect the worm from its environment. This is a collagen critical for organismal morphogenesis. Mutations in sqt-1 can lengthen, shorten, or helically twist the entire animal. From Caenorhabditis elegans.
   7958..8104    -  CDS            sqt-1 (fragment): SQT1_CAEEL - Also known as rol-5. Protein inferred from homology: Swiss-Prot protein existence level 3. Nematode cuticles are composed largely of collagen-like proteins. The cuticle functions both as an exoskeleton and as a barrier to protect the worm from its environment. This is a collagen critical for organismal morphogenesis. Mutations in sqt-1 can lengthen, shorten, or helically twist the entire animal. From Caenorhabditis elegans.
   8898..8931    -  protein_bind   loxP: Cre-mediated recombination occurs in the 8-bp core sequence (GCATACAT). Cre recombinase
   8970..9812    -  CDS            mEGFP (fragment): monomeric enhanced GFP, optimized with synthetic introns for expression in C. elegans
   9905..10210   -  CDS            ccdB: CcdB, a bacterial toxin that poisons DNA gyrase; ccdB; Plasmids containing the ccdB gene cannot be propagated in standard E. coli strains.
  10215..10373   -  CDS            ccdA (fragment): CCDA_ECO57 - Also known as H, letA. Experimental evidence at protein level: Swiss-Prot protein existence level 1. Antitoxin component of a type II toxin-antitoxin (TA) system which inhibits the post-segregational killing (PSK) of plasmid-free cells, also referred to as a plasmid addiction system. Binds to and blocks the activity of CcdB; will also remove bound CcdB protein from the CcdB-GyrA complex by forming a CcdA-CcdB complex, a process termed rejuvenation. Functions as a transcriptional corepressor for the ccdAB operon, repression also requires CcdB (By similarity). From Escherichia coli
>Addgene plasmid #66823 | pDD282 | addgene full sequence | sequence record 226825 | Addgene NGS Result
ACTGGCCGTCGTTTTACAACGTCGTGACTGGGAAAACCCTGGCGTTACCCAACTTAATCGCCTTGCAGCA
CATCCCCCTTTCGCCAGCTGGCGTAATAGCGAAGAGGCCCGCACCGATCGCCCTTCCCAACAGTTGCGCA
GCCTGAATGGCGAATGGCGCCTGATGCGGTATTTTCTCCTTACGCATCTGTGCGGTATTTCACACCGCAT
ATGGTGCACTCTCAGTACAATCTGCTCTGATGCCGCATAGTTAAGCCAGCCCCGACACCCGCCAACACCC
GCTGACGCGCCCTGACGGGCTTGTCTGCTCCCGGCATCCGCTTACAGACAAGCTGTGACCGTCTCCGGGA
GCTGCATGTGTCAGAGGTTTTCACCGTCATCACCGAAACGCGCGAGACGAAAGGGCCTCGTGATACGCCT
ATTTTTATAGGTTAATGTCATGATAATAATGGTTTCTTAGACGTCAGGTGGCACTTTTCGGGGAAATGTG
CGCGGAACCCCTATTTGTTTATTTTTCTAAATACATTCAAATATGTATCCGCTCATGAGACAATAACCCT
GATAAATGCTTCAATAATATTGAAAAAGGAAGAGTATGAGTATTCAACATTTCCGTGTCGCCCTTATTCC
CTTTTTTGCGGCATTTTGCCTTCCTGTTTTTGCTCACCCAGAAACGCTGGTGAAAGTAAAAGATGCTGAA
GATCAGTTGGGTGCACGAGTGGGTTACATCGAACTGGATCTCAACAGCGGTAAGATCCTTGAGAGTTTTC
GCCCCGAAGAACGTTTTCCAATGATGAGCACTTTTAAAGTTCTGCTATGTGGCGCGGTATTATCCCGTAT
TGACGCCGGGCAAGAGCAACTCGGTCGCCGCATACACTATTCTCAGAATGACTTGGTTGAGTACTCACCA
GTCACAGAAAAGCATCTTACGGATGGCATGACAGTAAGAGAATTATGCAGTGCTGCCATAACCATGAGTG
ATAACACTGCGGCCAACTTACTTCTGACAACGATCGGAGGACCGAAGGAGCTAACCGCTTTTTTGCACAA
CATGGGGGATCATGTAACTCGCCTTGATCGTTGGGAACCGGAGCTGAATGAAGCCATACCAAACGACGAG
CGTGACACCACGATGCCTGTAGCAATGGCAACAACGTTGCGCAAACTATTAACTGGCGAACTACTTACTC
TAGCTTCCCGGCAACAATTAATAGACTGGATGGAGGCGGATAAAGTTGCAGGACCACTTCTGCGCTCGGC
CCTTCCGGCTGGCTGGTTTATTGCTGATAAATCTGGAGCCGGTGAGCGTGGGTCTCGCGGTATCATTGCA
GCACTGGGGCCAGATGGTAAGCCCTCCCGTATCGTAGTTATCTACACGACGGGGAGTCAGGCAACTATGG
ATGAACGAAATAGACAGATCGCTGAGATAGGTGCCTCACTGATTAAGCATTGGTAACTGTCAGACCAAGT
TTACTCATATATACTTTAGATTGATTTAAAACTTCATTTTTAATTTAAAAGGATCTAGGTGAAGATCCTT
TTTGATAATCTCATGACCAAAATCCCTTAACGTGAGTTTTCGTTCCACTGAGCGTCAGACCCCGTAGAAA
AGATCAAAGGATCTTCTTGAGATCCTTTTTTTCTGCGCGTAATCTGCTGCTTGCAAACAAAAAAACCACC
GCTACCAGCGGTGGTTTGTTTGCCGGATCAAGAGCTACCAACTCTTTTTCCGAAGGTAACTGGCTTCAGC
AGAGCGCAGATACCAAATACTGTTCTTCTAGTGTAGCCGTAGTTAGGCCACCACTTCAAGAACTCTGTAG
CACCGCCTACATACCTCGCTCTGCTAATCCTGTTACCAGTGGCTGCTGCCAGTGGCGATAAGTCGTGTCT
TACCGGGTTGGACTCAAGACGATAGTTACCGGATAAGGCGCAGCGGTCGGGCTGAACGGGGGGTTCGTGC
ACACAGCCCAGCTTGGAGCGAACGACCTACACCGAACTGAGATACCTACAGCGTGAGCTATGAGAAAGCG
CCACGCTTCCCGAAGGGAGAAAGGCGGACAGGTATCCGGTAAGCGGCAGGGTCGGAACAGGAGAGCGCAC
GAGGGAGCTTCCAGGGGGAAACGCCTGGTATCTTTATAGTCCTGTCGGGTTTCGCCACCTCTGACTTGAG
CGTCGATTTTTGTGATGCTCGTCAGGGGGGCGGAGCCTATGGAAAAACGCCAGCAACGCGGCCTTTTTAC
GGTTCCTGGCCTTTTGCTGGCCTTTTGCTCACATGTTCTTTCCTGCGTTATCCCCTGATTCTGTGGATAA
CCGTATTACCGCCTTTGAGTGAGCTGATACCGCTCGCCGCAGCCGAACGACCGAGCGCAGCGAGTCAGTG
AGCGAGGAAGCGGAAGAGCGCCCAATACGCAAACCGCCTCTCCCCGCGCGTTGGCCGATTCATTAATGCA
GCTGGCACGACAGGTTTCCCGACTGGAAAGCGGGCAGTGAGCGCAACGCAATTAATGTGAGTTAGCTCAC
TCATTAGGCACCCCAGGCTTTACACTTTATGCTTCCGGCTCGTATGTTGTGTGGAATTGTGAGCGGATAA
CAATTTCACACAGGAAACAGCTATGACCATTTATCGATTTCCTAGGAACCCGAAGTATGTCAAAAAGAGG
TATGCTATGAAGCAGCGTATTACAGTGACAGTTGACAGCGACAGCTATCAGTTGCTCAAGGCATATATGA
TGTCAATATCTCCGGTTCGGTAAGCACAACCATGCAGAATGAAGCCCGTCGTCTGCGTGCCGAACGCTGG
AAAGCGGAAAATCAGGAAGGGATGGCTGAGGTCGCCCGGTTTATTGAAATGAACGGCTCTTTTGCCGACG
AGAACAGGGGCTGGTGAAATGCAGTTTAAGGTTTACACCTATAAAAGAGAGAGCCGTTATCGTCTGTTTG
TGGATGTACAGAGTGATATTATTGACACGCCCGGGCGACGGATGGTGATCCCCCTGGCCAGTGCACGTCT
GCTGTCAGATAAAGTCCCCCGTGAACTTTACCCGGTGGTGCATATCGGGGATGAAAGCTGGCGCATGATG
ACCACCGATATGGCCAGTGTGCCGGTCTCCGTTATCGGGGAAGAAGTGGCTGATCTCAGCCACCGCGAAA
ATGACATCAAAAACGCCATTAACCTGATGTTCTGGGGAATATAAATGTCAGGCTCCCTTATACACAGCCA
GTCTGCAGGTCGAACTAGTCTCTTGTCATCGTCATCCTTGTAATCACGCTTGTCGTCGTCGTCCTTGTAG
TCACGCTTATCGTCATCGTCTTTATAATCAGATCCGGCTCCCTGAAAATAACTTCGTATAATGTATGCTA
TACGAAGTTATTAAAAATTGCGGTCATAAACTGAAACGTAACATATGATAAGGTATTTTGTGTGCGGTTT
TTTCTATGATGTTTCAAAAAAATTTATCAGAAGTAAAAAACATAAGAAGTGTACACAGAACATTGTGTAG
ATTTTGGGATAGAATTATTATTAATGGGGGGAGGGAGCACAATTTTTTTCGACTTTTTATTACGAATTAA
TTCTATTTTTGAATCTACACAATTTCATTGTTAGAGGTGACTTAAAAGAAGCTAAAAAACAAAGAAATTA
AGAGAAGTTTTTTGATAATAACAAAAATAGGGGGTGGGAGCACAGGGAGAAAGAGCATGTAGGGATGTTG
AAGAGTAATTGGACCCACTTTGTACAAGAAAGCTGGGTCTATTCCTTTGCCCTCGGACGAGTGCTGGGGC
GTCGGTTTCCACTATCGGCGAGTACTTCTACACAGCCATCGGTCCAGACGGCCGCGCTTCTGCGGGCGAT
TTGTGTACGCCCGACAGTCCCGGCTCCGGATCGGACGATTGCGTCGCATCGACCCTGCGCCCAAGCTGCA
TCATCGAAATTGCCGTCAACCAAGCTCTGATAGAGTTGGTCAAGACCAATGCGGAGCATATACGCCCGGA
GCCGCGGCGATCCTGCAAGCTCCGGATGCCTCCGCTCGAAGTAGCGCGTCTGCTGCTCCATACAAGCCAA
CCACGGCCTCCAGAAGAAGATGTTGGCGACCTCGTATTGGGAATCCCCGAACATCGCCTCGCTCCAGTCA
ATGACCGCTGTTATGCGGCCATTGTCCGTCAGGACATTGTTGGAGCCGAAATCCGCGTGCACGAGGTGCC
GGACTTCGGGGCAGTCCTCGGCCCAAAGCATCAGCTCATCGAGAGCCTGCGCGACGGACGCACTGACGGT
GTCGTCCATCACAGTTTGCCAGTGATACACATGGGGATCAGCAATCGCGCATATGAAATCACGCCATGTA
GTGTATTGACCGATTCCTTGCGGTCCGAATGGGCCGAACCCGCTCGTCTGGCTAAGATCGGCCGCAGCGA
TCGCATCCATGGCCTCCGCGACCGGCTGCAGAACAGCGGGCAGTTCGGTTTCAGGCAGGTCTTGCAACGT
GACACCCTGTGCACGGCGGGAGATGCAATAGGTCAGGCTCTCGCTGAATTCCCCAATGTCAAGCACTTCC
GGAATCGGGAGCGCGGCCGATGCAAAGTGCCGATAAACATAACGATCTTTGTAGAAACCATCGGCGCAGC
TATTTACCCGCAGGACATATCCACGCCCTCCTACATCGAAGCTGAAAGCACGAGATTCTTCGCCCTCCGA
GAGCTGCATCAGGTCGGAGACGCTGTCGAACTTTTCGATCAGAAACTTCTCGACAGACGTCGCGGTGAGT
TCAGGCTTTTTCATGGAGCCTGCTTTTTTGTACAAACTTGCGGCACCGCCTGACATATTACCTTAAAATT
CAAAAATTAATTTCAGATCAGTCATAACCAAGAAAACAAAATAAACGTTAGGACAGAAAATTCAAATTAA
TTAAAAATTATGCTGAATAAGAAAATTACATGCAAAGCCTTATTTTCCTCATAGAAACAGTTGAATAACA
TATTTTTTAATTGAAAACATAGCAAAATTCGTGGTAAAATTTGTCAAAACCTTGGAAAAAATCGAAAAAA
GAACATTTCCCGATGCATTTTCCTATTTCTCGTTGCCGACAACGTATAAACGTTGAATACTCAGTCAACG
AATTTGGCTGCTGGCTTGGACTCTCGCACGGAAGAGACGCGTGTGTAGATTTACGACGAAAGCAAAAATG
ATCACCAAAAACGGAACGTTGAGCTGGACGGAAATAGTGGTAAAGTGACATGATTATAGTTTGAAGATTT
CTAATTTCACAATTAGAGCAAATGTTGTTCGGTATTTATTTTCAACGGTATTTATACTATTTTCCACCTT
TTTCTAGAACATTCGAGCTGCTTGTTGCAAAAGGAGGGCGACTCACATTCGGTACATGGAAAAGTAGTGT
ACACAATAAAGAGACCCAGATACATTTTCCGTCTGCGTCTCTTTGCACCCACCGGGAGTATTTTCAAACG
AATGCATCTAGGACCTTCTAGAACATTCTGTAAGGCTGCAGAATGCGGGTATATAAGGAAAGCGGGCTCA
GAGGAAGCCAACACGCTTTGTTCTAGTGCATCTAAAAAACTTCGAAAATATGTCAAATCTTCTCACTGTT
CATCAAAATCTTCCAGCACTTCCAGTTGACGCGACAAGTGATGAAGTTCGCAAGAACCTCATGGATATGT
TCCGTGACAGACAAGCCTTCTCCGAGCACACCTGGAAGATGCTTCTCTCAGTGTGCCGTTCTTGGGCTGC
CTGGTGCAAGCTTAACAACCGCAAGTGGTTCCCAGCCGAGCCAGAAGACGTTCGTGACTACTTGCTCTAC
CTCCAAGCTCGTGGATTGGCGGTGAAGACGATCCAACAACATCTCGGACAGCTCAATATGCTCCATCGCC
GATCTGGACTTCCACGCCCATCAGATTCTAATGCCGTATCTCTCGTAATGAGACGTATCCGCAAGGAAAA
TGTTGATGCTGGAGAGAGAGCCAAGCAAGCCCTCGCCTTCGAAAGGTAAGTTTAAATATTAATGTATTCA
ATCCTAAGACTTGACGAAATTTTCAGAACCGACTTCGATCAGGTCCGTTCTCTTATGGAAAATTCCGATC
GTTGCCAGGACATCCGAAACCTCGCCTTCCTCGGAATTGCTTACAACACACTTCTCCGTATCGCCGAAAT
TGCCCGCATTCGCGTCAAGGATATTAGTCGCACAGACGGAGGAAGAATGCTCATCCACATCGGACGTACA
AAAACGCTGGTCTCGACTGCCGGAGTCGAAAAAGCGCTCTCCCTTGGAGTTACCAAGCTCGTTGAGCGCT
GGATTTCGGTTTCCGGAGTCGCCGATGATCCAAACAACTACCTGTTCTGTCGTGTTCGCAAGAACGGAGT
TGCTGCCCCGAGTGCAACATCACAACTCTCGACTCGAGCTCTTGAAGGTAAGTTTAAACAACATATTAGC
TAAGAATAAGCTGAAAATAAATTTTCAGGAATCTTCGAAGCTACCCACCGTCTCATCTACGGAGCCAAGG
ATGATTCCGGACAACGTTACTTGGCTTGGTCTGGACATTCCGCCCGTGTCGGAGCTGCCCGTGACATGGC
TCGCGCTGGAGTTTCCATCCCAGAGATTATGCAAGCCGGAGGTTGGACCAACGTCAACATTGTGATGAAC
TATATTAGAAACTTGGATTCTGAAACTGGCGCCATGGTTCGTCTTCTCGAAGACGGTGATTAAGATAAAT
GCAAAATCCTTTCAAGCATTCCCTTCTTCTCTATCACTCTTCTTTCTTTTTGTCAAAAAATTCTCTCGCT
AATTTATTTGCTTTTTTAATGTTATTATTTTATGACTTTTTATAGTCACTGAAAAGTTTGCATCTGAGTG
AAGTGAATGCTATCAAAATGTGATTCTGTCTGATGTACTTTCACAATCTCTCTTCAATTCTATTTTGAAG
TGCTTTAAACCCGAAAGGTTGAGAAAAATGCGAGCGCTCAAATATTTGTATTGTGTTCGTTGAGTGACCC
AACAAAAAGAGGAAACTTTATTGTGCCGCCAAGAAAAAAGTCTCACTGAATCTCAAATATTTTATTAGAA
AACACCAACAATTTAGATATTTCTGTATCCACGGTTGGCGTTGACAGCCTCTGATGGTGGAGACTTGTCT
GGGCACTGGCAGTACTCGGCATCCTTTCCTGGTCTTCCGTCTGGTCCAGTCTCTCCCTGGGTTCCGTCTG
GTCCTTGACGTCCTTGCTTTCCAGATGGTCCTTCTGGTCCAACGGTTCCTGGCTCTCCTGGTGGTCCGTG
AAGACCGTTCTGTCCAGCTGGTCCTGTTGGTCCTTGATCTCCTCTTGGTCCCTTTGGTCCTGGTCTTCCG
ATTGGATGCTCGGCGTCGCGTCCCTTCTCTCCTGGTGGTCCTGGCTCTCCGATCTTTCCGATTTGACCGG
ATGATCCTTGCTCTCCTGGATGTCCTGGTTGTCCATCTCTTCCTGGGTTTCCATTTTGTCCTCTTGGTCC
TGGAAGTCCACGTGGTCCTGGTCTTCCAAGAGCTCCTGGTGGTCCAACTGGTCCTTGTGGGCAAGTGAAG
CATCCGACAGACTCGCGTTGTGGAGCGATATCATCAGCTCCAACTCCTGGAACACCGTCAAGTCCTGGAA
CTCCGTCGAGTCCTGGAACTCCTGGAACTCCCTTTGGTCCGGATGGTCCAGCTGGGCACTTGTTATCAGC
ATTGCAGTTGCAGGTTGGTCCATTTCCATTGGCTCCATTTGGAGTCTTTGGCTGGTTGAAGACTGGTGGA
ACTGCTGGTGGTTGACCTGGTGGAGCAGATGGGGATCCATCAGCATGTGGAGTTGGGGTAGCGTTGGTCT
CTTCATATTGACAACGGACACGCTTGCTAGATCTTCCGATGACAACTATGTCCTTCCACAATCCATTGGT
AGATTGCTAGAAAATTAAAAATTATTTAAAATTCAAAATATAATTTAACTCACTCTGAACACATTCATCT
CGGTATCAAGCTTCTCTCTGAATCCATCAACCTCCGAGTAGATGGTTGACATGGTCATGAAGCATACCAT
AAGAGTGGCGACAGTGACCGAAGCCGTCACATAACACGCAAGTTTTACAGACATCTCTGAAATTATCAAA
TTTAGGATTTCAAAATAATTCGGCCAAAGAAATGTAACTCACCTAGTCTTCGAGAAGCAGAGACTTGTCG
ATTTCCTACCGGATTCGTCTCCTTTTATTAGGAAATCTTTCCGCAAGTTTTCAAGTTTTTTTTGTTTTTT
TTTTACATTACCGACGAGACAGTGTGCGAGACGCAGAGACGATAAAAGACTGGATAAGAACGGGAGATAA
GGAGTACGGATGTAGGTGAGGAATGTGGCCGAAAGGACAGATGGGCTTTATTCGGGAAGATTGGTTGGGA
AATGAACCAGAGAAGAATGACTGAATAAAGTTGTTGAAACTTGGTGAGAATGGAAGATAGACAATCGAGG
GCAGCTAGTTTCCTTCCTCCTCTATATATTTTTATGTTTTCTTTTAAACCTTCCTCCATATTTCTGAATT
GAATGTTGTTGCATATTGTGTGTCCTTATTTCATTTCCATCATCCTTTTGTGTGTTTCCCCCTTCCACCA
ATTCCCCCCACGTCCTAATGAAATGAAAGCGAGAAGATAAATAAACTTGCACATTGTGTTCAGATGAGAG
GAGCGGAATACGAATTGGGAGACGGAAAGAGAAAAAAAAATGTTTAGATTTGGATTGAATTAATTTTTTA
GAAAGCAAGAAAAAAAACACAAAGAGAATAAATAAATAATAGGAAAAAAAACAAATATTCAGTATTTAAA
ATTTGAAAATTCAACGACGTTGGCGTCGATCATCCTTAGAGGTCCTCCTCGGAGATAAGCTTTTGCTCTC
CCTGAAAATAACTTCGTATAATGTATGCTATACGAAGTTATTTTAAACTTACCTTTCCGGATTGAAAGTA
CAGATTCTCCTTGTAGAGCTCGTCCATTCCGTGGGTGATTCCGGCGGCGGTGACGAACTCGAGGAGGACC
ATGTGGTCACGCTTCTCGTTTGGGTCCTTGGAGAGGGCGGATTGGGTGGAGAGGTAGTGGTTGTCTGGGA
GGAGGACTGGTCCGTCTCCGATTGGGGTGTTTTGTTGGTAGTGGTCGGCGAGTTGGACGGATCCGTCCTC
GATGTTGTGACGGATCTGAAAATTTAAATCAGATTAGTTAGTTAGTAAAATCATGTTTAAACTTACCTTG
AAGTTGACCTTGATTCCGTTCTTTTGCTTGTCGGCCATGATGTAGACGTTGTGGGAGTTGTAGTTGTACT
CGAGCTTGTGTCCGAGGATGTTTCCGTCCTCCTTGAAGTCGATTCCCTGAAAATTTAAATATGTATGGTT
AGTTAGTACCGAACTGTTTAAACTTACCTTGAGCTCGATACGGTTGACGAGGGTGTCTCCCTCGAACTTG
ACCTCGGCACGGGTCTTGTAGTTTCCGTCGTCCTGAAAATTTAAATAATCAGTAGTTAGTATATATATGT
TTAAACTTACCTTGAAGAAGATGGTACGCTCTTGGACGTATCCCTCTGGCATGGCGGACTTGAAGAAGTC
GTGACGCTTCATGTGGTCTGGGTAACGGGAGAAGCATTGGACTCCGTAGCAGAAGGTGGTGACGAGGGTT
GGCCATGGGACTGGGAGCTTTCCGGTGGTGCAGATGAACTTGAGGGTGAGCTTTCCGTAGGTGGCGTCTC
CCTCTCCCTCTCCGGAGACGGAGAACTTGTGTCCGTTGACGTCTCCGTCGAGCTCGACGAGGATTGGGAC
AACTCCAGTGAACAATTCTTCTCCTTTACTCATCGATGCTCCTGAGGCTCCCGATGCTCCCTAGGTCGAC
CTGCAGACTGGCTGTGTATAAGGGAGCCTGACATTTATATTCCCCAGAACATCAGGTTAATGGCGTTTTT
GATGTCATTTTCGCGGTGGCTGAGATCAGCCACTTCTTCCCCGATAACGGAGACCGGCACACTGGCCATA
TCGGTGGTCATCATGCGCCAGCTTTCATCCCCGATATGCACCACCGGGTAAAGTTCACGGGGGACTTTAT
CTGACAGCAGACGTGCACTGGCCAGGGGGATCACCATCCGTCGCCCGGGCGTGTCAATAATATCACTCTG
TACATCCACAAACAGACGATAACGGCTCTCTCTTTTATAGGTGTAAACCTTAAACTGCATTTCACCAGCC
CCTGTTCTCGTCGGCAAAAGAGCCGTTCATTTCAATAAACCGGGCGACCTCAGCCATCCCTTCCTGATTT
TCCGCTTTCCAGCGTTCGGCACGCAGACGACGGGCTTCATTCTGCATGGTTGTGCTTACCGAACCGGAGA
TATTGACATCATATATGCCTTGAGCAACTGATAGCTGTCGCTGTCAACTGTCACTGTAATACGCTGCTTC
ATAGCATACCTCTTTTTGACATACTTCGGGTAACTAGTGCCGGCG
