LOCUS       Exported 832 bp ds-DNA linear SYN 18-MAY-2021
DEFINITION  GFP^SEC^3xFlag vector with ccdB markers for cloning homology arms.
ACCESSION   .
VERSION     .
KEYWORDS    pDD282
SOURCE      synthetic DNA construct
  ORGANISM  synthetic DNA construct
REFERENCE   1 (bases 1 to 832)
  AUTHORS   Dickinson DJ, Pani AM, Heppert JK, Higgins CD, Goldstein B
  TITLE     Streamlined Genome Engineering with a Self-Excising Drug Selection
            Cassette.
  JOURNAL   Genetics. 2015 Jun 3. pii: genetics.115.178335.
  PUBMED    26044593
REFERENCE   2 (bases 1 to 832)
  AUTHORS   .
  TITLE     Direct Submission
  JOURNAL   Exported May 18, 2021 from SnapGene Server 1.1.58
            http://www.snapgene.com
FEATURES             Location/Qualifiers
     source          1..832
                     /organism="synthetic DNA construct"
                     /mol_type="other DNA"
     CDS             481..501
                     /codon_start=1
                     /product="tobacco etch virus (TEV) protease recognition and
                     cleavage site"
                     /label=TEV site
                     /translation="ENLYFQS"
     protein_bind    519..552
                     /label=loxP
                     /bound_moiety="Cre recombinase"
                     /note="Cre-mediated recombination occurs in the 8-bp core
                     sequence (GCATACAT)."
     CDS             562..591
                     /codon_start=1
                     /product="Myc (human c-Myc proto-oncogene) epitope tag"
                     /label=Myc
                     /translation="EQKLISEEDL"
ORIGIN
        1 tagttcgagg gagacaccct cgtcaaccgt atcgagctca aggtaagttt aaacagttcg
       61 gtactaacta accatacata tttaaatttt cagggaatcg acttcaagga ggacggaaac
      121 atcctcggac acaagctcga gtacaactac aactcccaca acgtctacat catggccgac
      181 aagcaaaaga acggaatcaa ggtcaacttc aaggtaagtt taaacatgat tttactaact
      241 aactaatctg atttaaattt tcagatccgt cacaacatcg aggacggatc cgtccaactc
      301 gccgaccact accaacaaaa caccccaatc ggagacggac cagtcctcct cccagacaac
      361 cactacctct ccacccaatc cgccctctcc aaggacccaa acgagaagcg tgaccacatg
      421 gtcctcctcg agttcgtcac cgccgccgga atcacccacg gaatggacga gctctacaag
      481 gagaatctgt actttcaatc cggaaaggta agtttaaaat aacttcgtat agcatacatt
      541 atacgaagtt attttcaggg agagcaaaag cttatctccg aggaggacct ctaaggatga
      601 tcgacgccaa cgtcgttgaa ttttcaaatt ttaaatactg aatatttgtt ttttttccta
      661 ttatttattt attctctttg tgtttttttt cttgctttct aaaaaattaa ttcaatccaa
      721 atctaaacat ttttttttct ctttccgtct cccaattcgt attccgctcc tctcatctga
      781 acacaatgtg caagtttatt tatcttctcg ctttcatttc attaggacgt gg
//
