>Addgene plasmid #66823 | pDD282 | addgene partial sequence | sequence record 117416 | M13-Rev 5'-CAGGAAACAGCTATGACC-3'
GAGGTATGCTATGAAGCAGCGTATTACAGTGACAGTTGACAGCGACAGCTATCAGTTGCTCAAGGCATAT
ATGATGTCAATATCTCCGGTTCGGTAAGCACAACCATGCAGAATGAAGCCCGTCGTCTGCGTGCCGAACG
CTGGAAAGCGGAAAATCAGGAAGGGATGGCTGAGGTCGCCCGGTTTATTGAAATGAACGGCTCTTTTGCC
GACGAGAACAGGGGCTGGTGAAATGCAGTTTAAGGTTTACACCTATAAAAGAGAGAGCCGTTATCGTCTG
TTTGTGGATGTACAGAGTGATATTATTGACACGCCCGGGCGACGGATGGTGATCCCCCTGGCCAGTGCAC
GTCTGCTGTCAGATAAAGTCCCCCGTGAACTTTACCCGGTGGTGCATATCGGGGATGAAAGCTGGCGCAT
GATGACCACCGATATGGCCAGTGTGCCGGTCTCCGTTATCGGGGAAGAAGTGGCTGATCTCAGCCACCGC
GAAAATGACATCAAAAACGCCATTAACCTGATGTTCTGGGGAATATAAATGTCAGGCTCCCTTATACACA
GCCAGTCTGCAGGTCGAACTAGTCTCTTGTCATCGTCATCCTTGTAATCACGCTTGTCGTCGTCGTCCTT
GTAGTCACGCTTATCGTCATCGTCTTTATAATCAGATCCGGCTCCCTGAAAATAACTTCGTATAATGTAT
GCTATACGAAGTTATTAAAAATTGCGGTCATAAACTGAAACGTAACATATGATAAGGTATTTTGTGTGCG
GTTTTTTCTATGATGTTTCAAAAAAATTTATCAGAAGTAAAAAACATAAGAAGTGTACACAGAA
