>Addgene plasmid #66823 | pDD282 | addgene partial sequence | sequence record 130704 | pDD-R 5'-CCTTGAAGTCGATTCCctga-3'
CCTTGAGCTCGATACGGTTGACGAGGGTGTCTCCCTCGAACTTGACCTCGGCACGGGTCTTGTAGTTTCC
GTCGTCCTGAAAATTTAAATAATCAGTAGTTAGTATATATATGTTTAAACTTACCTTGAAGAAGATGGTA
CGCTCTTGGACGTATCCCTCTGGCATGGCGGACTTGAAGAAGTCGTGACGCTTCATGTGGTCTGGGTAAC
GGGAGAAGCATTGGACTCCGTAGCAGAAGGTGGTGACGAGGGTTGGCCATGGGACTGGGAGCTTTCCGGT
GGTGCAGATGAACTTGAGGGTGAGCTTTCCGTAGGTGGCGTCTCCCTCTCCCTCTCCGGAGACGGAGAAC
TTGTGTCCGTTGACGTCTCCGTCGAGCTCGACGAGGATTGGGACAACTCCAGTGAACAATTCTTCTCCTT
TACTCATCGATGCTCCTGAGGCTCCCGATGCTCCCTAGGTCGACCTGCAGACTGGCTGTGTATAAGGGAG
CCTGACATTTATATTCCCCAGAACATCAGGTTAATGGCGTTTTTGATGTCATTTTCGCGGTGGCTGAGAT
CAGCCACTTCTTCCCCGATAACGGAGACCGGCACACTGGCCATATCGGTGGTCATCATGCGCCAGCTTTC
ATCCCCGATATGCACCACCGGGTAAAGTTCACGGGGGACTTTATCTGACAGCAGACGTGCACTGGCCAGG
GGGATCACCATCCGTCGCCCGGGCGTGTCAATAATATCACTCTGTACATCCACAAACAGACGATAACGGC
TCTCTCTTTTATAGGTGTAAACCTTAAACTGCATTTCACCAGCCCCTGTTCTCGTCGGCAAA
